Addgene plasmid #121714: KP501: pMVP (L5-L4) eYFP-P2A
Purpose: pMVP L5-L4 entry plasmid, contains eYFP-P2A for 4-component MultiSite Gateway Pro assembly. Allows expression of N-term eYFP linked by P2A to gene of interest.
Depositing lab: Christopher Newgard. Depositing organization: Duke University. Publication: Creation of versatile cloning platforms for transgene expression and dCas9-based epigenome editing. Haldeman JM, Conway AE, Arlotto ME, Slentz DH, Muoio DM, Becker TC, Newgard CB. Nucleic Acids Res. 2018 Dec 27. pii: 5264291. doi: 10.1093/nar/gky1286. PubMed 30590691.
Backbone
  Vector backbone: pDONR221 P5-P4
  Backbone manufacturer: Invitrogen
  Backbone size w/o insert (bp): 2554
  Vector type: Synthetic Biology ; pMVP Gateway Entry Plasmid
Growth in bacteria
  Bacterial resistance: Kanamycin, 50 μg/mL
  Growth temperature: 37°C
  Growth strain: DH5alpha
  Copy number: High Copy
Gene/Insert
  Gene/Insert name: eYFP-P2A (open)
  Species: Synthetic
  Insert size (bp): 861
  Cloning method: Gateway Cloning
  Sequencing primers: 5′ M13F; 3′ M13R
Terms and licenses: Academic/Nonprofit Terms; Industry Terms: Not Available to Industry
How to cite: KP501: pMVP (L5-L4) eYFP-P2A was a gift from Christopher Newgard (Addgene plasmid # 121714 ; http://n2t.net/addgene:121714 ; RRID:Addgene_121714)
