[The description below was written by a language model from this plasmid's Addgene catalogue record and pLannotate feature annotations shown in this document.]
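Description:
KP501: pMVP (L5-L4) eYFP-P2A is a Gateway entry plasmid from the pMVP modular cloning platform, built in the pDONR221 P5-P4 backbone. It is a small (about 3.4 kb) bacterial cloning vector rather than an expression construct in its own right. It is propagated in E. coli through a high-copy ColE1/pUC-type origin and selected with kanamycin via an aminoglycoside phosphotransferase gene. The rrnB T1 and T2 terminators upstream of the recombination cassette insulate the insert from read-through transcription from the backbone. The short lacI and lacZα fragments and a T7 promoter flanking the cassette are remnants of the donor vector, which also provides the M13 primer sites used for sequencing.

The payload lies between attL5 and attL4 recombination sites. It consists of a Xenopus beta-globin 5′-UTR translational enhancer followed by the EYFP coding sequence and, according to the catalogue entry, a P2A self-cleaving peptide. The P2A is not annotated separately in the feature table but would fall in the interval between EYFP and attL4. The insert is described as "open", which implies that it lacks a stop codon so that translation can continue into the next module. No promoter for the cassette is present in this plasmid.

In a four-component MultiSite Gateway Pro LR reaction, this entry clone is combined with other pMVP entry plasmids and a destination vector, and the attL5/attL4 sites determine its position and orientation in the assembly. The result places eYFP-P2A at the N-terminal side of a gene of interest, so a single transcript yields a yellow fluorescent reporter and the separate protein of interest through ribosomal skipping at P2A. This allows expressing cells to be identified without a permanent fluorescent fusion.
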