Features (pLannotate 1.2.2; 11 found; start..end, strand, type, name):
    121..213     +  CDS            lacI (fragment): lac repressor; lacI; The lac repressor binds to the lac operator to inhibit transcription in E. coli. This inhibition can be relieved by adding lactose or isopropyl-β-D-thiogalactopyranoside (IPTG).
    268..295     -  terminator     rrnB T2 terminator: transcription terminator T2 from the E. coli rrnB gene
    427..470     +  terminator     rrnB T1 terminator: Escherichia coli rrnB; transcription terminator T1 from the E. coli rrnB gene
    517..553     -  CDS            lacZα (fragment): LacZα fragment of β-galactosidase; lacZ fragment
    570..665     +  protein_bind   attL5: mutant version of attL; recombination site for the Gateway® LR reaction LR Clonase™
    680..722     +  5'UTR          Xenopus globin 5'-UTR: translational enhancer from the 5'-UTR of the major beta-globin gene of Xenopus laevis
    734..1450    +  CDS            EYFP: EYFP is a basic (constitutively fluorescent) green/yellow fluorescent protein published in 1996, derived from Aequorea victoria. It is reported to be a very rapidly-maturing weak dimer with high acid sensitivity.
   1530..1625    -  protein_bind   attL4: mutant version of attL; recombination site for the Gateway® LR reaction LR Clonase™
   1657..1675    -  promoter       T7 promoter: promoter for bacteriophage T7 RNA polymerase
   1809..2618    +  CDS            KanR: aminoglycoside phosphotransferase; aph(3')-Ia; confers resistance to kanamycin in bacteria or G418 (Geneticin®) in eukaryotes
   2765..3353    +  rep_origin     ori: high-copy-number ColE1/pMB1/pBR322/pUC origin of replication
>Addgene plasmid #121714 | KP501: pMVP (L5-L4) eYFP-P2A | addgene full sequence | sequence record 237068 | Addgene NGS Result
CTTTCCTGCGTTATCCCCTGATTCTGTGGATAACCGTATTACCGCCTTTGAGTGAGCTGATACCGCTCGC
CGCAGCCGAACGACCGAGCGCAGCGAGTCAGTGAGCGAGGAAGCGGAAGAGCGCCCAATACGCAAACCGC
CTCTCCCCGCGCGTTGGCCGATTCATTAATGCAGCTGGCACGACAGGTTTCCCGACTGGAAAGCGGGCAG
TGAGCGCAACGCAATTAATACGCGTACCGCTAGCCAGGAAGAGTTTGTAGAAACGCAAAAAGGCCATCCG
TCAGGATGGCCTTCTGCTTAGTTTGATGCCTGGCAGTTTATGGCGGGCGTCCTGCCCGCCACCCTCCGGG
CCGTTGCTTCACAACGTTCAAATCCGCTCCCGGCGGATTTGTCCTACTCAGGAGAGCGTTCACCGACAAA
CAACAGATAAAACGAAAGGCCCAGTCTTCCGACTGAGCCTTTCGTTTTATTTGATGCCTGGCAGTTCCCT
ACTCTCGCGTTAACGCTAGCATGGATGTTTTCCCAGTCACGACGTTGTAAAACGACGGCCAGTCTTAAGC
TCGGGCCCCAAATAATGATTTTATTTTGACTGATAGTGACCTGTTCGTTGCAACAAATTGATGAGCAATG
CTTTTTTATAATGCCAACTTTGTATACAAAAGTTGTAGAATACAAGCTTCTTGTTCTTTTTGCAGAAGCT
CAGAATAAACGCTCAACTTTGGCAGATCTGAACATGGTGAGCAAGGGCGAGGAGCTGTTCACCGGGGTGG
TGCCCATCCTGGTCGAGCTGGACGGCGACGTAAACGGCCACAAGTTCAGCGTGTCCGGCGAGGGCGAGGG
CGATGCCACCTACGGCAAGCTGACCCTGAAGTTCATCTGCACCACCGGCAAGCTGCCCGTGCCCTGGCCC
ACCCTCGTGACCACCTTCGGCTACGGCCTGCAGTGCTTCGCCCGCTACCCCGACCACATGAAGCAGCACG
ACTTCTTCAAGTCCGCCATGCCCGAAGGCTACGTCCAGGAGCGCACCATCTTCTTCAAGGACGACGGCAA
CTACAAGACCCGCGCCGAGGTGAAGTTCGAGGGCGACACCCTGGTGAACCGCATCGAGCTGAAGGGCATC
GACTTCAAGGAGGACGGCAACATCCTGGGGCACAAGCTGGAGTACAACTACAACAGCCACAACGTCTATA
TCATGGCCGACAAGCAGAAGAACGGCATCAAGGTGAACTTCAAGATCCGCCACAACATCGAGGACGGCAG
CGTGCAGCTCGCCGACCACTACCAGCAGAACACCCCCATCGGCGACGGCCCCGTGCTGCTGCCCGACAAC
CACTACCTGAGCTACCAGTCCGCCCTGAGCAAAGACCCCAACGAGAAGCGCGATCACATGGTCCTGCTGG
AGTTCGTGACCGCCGCCGGGATCACTCTCGGCATGGACGAGCTGTACAAGGCCGGATCCGGAGCTACTAA
TTTCTCTCTGTTAAAGCAGGCAGGAGATGTGGAGGAGAATCCAGGTCCTAAGGCCCACCCAACTTTTCTA
TACAAAGTTGGCATTATAAGAAAGCATTGCTTATCAATTTGTTGCAACGAACAGGTCACTATCAGTCAAA
ATAAAATCATTATTTGCCATCCAGCTGCAGGGCGGCCGCGATATCCCCTATAGTGAGTCGTATTACATGG
TCATAGCTGTTTCCTGGCAGCTCTGGCCCGTGTCTCAAAATCTCTGATGTTACATTGCACAAGATAAAAA
TATATCATCATGAACAATAAAACTGTCTGCTTACATAAACAGTAATACAAGGGGTGTTATGAGCCATATT
CAACGGGAAACGTCGAGGCCGCGATTAAATTCCAACATGGATGCTGATTTATATGGGTATAAATGGGCTC
GCGATAATGTCGGGCAATCAGGTGCGACAATCTATCGCTTGTATGGGAAGCCCGATGCGCCAGAGTTGTT
TCTGAAACATGGCAAAGGTAGCGTTGCCAATGATGTTACAGATGAGATGGTCAGACTAAACTGGCTGACG
GAATTTATGCCTCTTCCGACCATCAAGCATTTTATCCGTACTCCTGATGATGCATGGTTACTCACCACTG
CGATCCCCGGAAAAACAGCATTCCAGGTATTAGAAGAATATCCTGATTCAGGTGAAAATATTGTTGATGC
GCTGGCAGTGTTCCTGCGCCGGTTGCATTCGATTCCTGTTTGTAATTGTCCTTTTAACAGCGATCGCGTA
TTTCGTCTCGCTCAGGCGCAATCACGAATGAATAACGGTTTGGTTGATGCGAGTGATTTTGATGACGAGC
GTAATGGCTGGCCTGTTGAACAAGTCTGGAAAGAAATGCATAAACTTTTGCCATTCTCACCGGATTCAGT
CGTCACTCATGGTGATTTCTCACTTGATAACCTTATTTTTGACGAGGGGAAATTAATAGGTTGTATTGAT
GTTGGACGAGTCGGAATCGCAGACCGATACCAGGATCTTGCCATCCTATGGAACTGCCTCGGTGAGTTTT
CTCCTTCATTACAGAAACGGCTTTTTCAAAAATATGGTATTGATAATCCTGATATGAATAAATTGCAGTT
TCATTTGATGCTCGATGAGTTTTTCTAATCAGAATTGGTTAATTGGTTGTAACACTGGCAGAGCATTACG
CTGACTTGACGGGACGGCGCAAGCTCATGACCAAAATCCCTTAACGTGAGTTACGCGTCGTTCCACTGAG
CGTCAGACCCCGTAGAAAAGATCAAAGGATCTTCTTGAGATCCTTTTTTTCTGCGCGTAATCTGCTGCTT
GCAAACAAAAAAACCACCGCTACCAGCGGTGGTTTGTTTGCCGGATCAAGAGCTACCAACTCTTTTTCCG
AAGGTAACTGGCTTCAGCAGAGCGCAGATACCAAATACTGTTCTTCTAGTGTAGCCGTAGTTAGGCCACC
ACTTCAAGAACTCTGTAGCACCGCCTACATACCTCGCTCTGCTAATCCTGTTACCAGTGGCTGCTGCCAG
TGGCGATAAGTCGTGTCTTACCGGGTTGGACTCAAGACGATAGTTACCGGATAAGGCGCAGCGGTCGGGC
TGAACGGGGGGTTCGTGCACACAGCCCAGCTTGGAGCGAACGACCTACACCGAACTGAGATACCTACAGC
GTGAGCTATGAGAAAGCGCCACGCTTCCCGAAGGGAGAAAGGCGGACAGGTATCCGGTAAGCGGCAGGGT
CGGAACAGGAGAGCGCACGAGGGAGCTTCCAGGGGGAAACGCCTGGTATCTTTATAGTCCTGTCGGGTTT
CGCCACCTCTGACTTGAGCGTCGATTTTTGTGATGCTCGTCAGGGGGGCGGAGCCTATGGAAAAACGCCA
GCAACGCGGCCTTTTTACGGTTCCTGGCCTTTTGCTGGCCTTTTGCTCACATGTT
